Addgene plasmid #146748: pCIneo-V5-SBP-HsSmg6-del42-58-del136-152-siRNAres_K
Purpose: Mammalian Expression of HsSmg6-del42-58-del136-152-siRNAres
Depositing lab: Elisa Izaurralde. Depositing organization: Max Planck Institute for Developmental Biology. Publication: SMG6 interacts with the exon junction complex via two conserved EJC-binding motifs (EBMs) required for nonsense-mediated mRNA decay. Kashima I, Jonas S, Jayachandran U, Buchwald G, Conti E, Lupas AN, Izaurralde E. Genes Dev. 2010 Nov 1. 24(21):2440-50. 10.1101/gad.604610 PubMed 20930030.
Backbone
  Vector backbone: pCI-neo
  Vector type: Mammalian Expression
Growth in bacteria
  Bacterial resistance: Ampicillin, 100 μg/mL
  Growth temperature: 37°C
  Growth strain: DH5alpha
  Copy number: High Copy
Gene/Insert
  Gene/Insert name: HsSmg6-del42-58-del136-152-siRNAres
  Species: H. sapiens (human)
  Mutation: two silent mutations T594C, A699G and two non silent mutation G872C (R291P), A1022C (N341T) compared to the sequence given by NCBI: NM_017575
  Entrez Gene: SMG6 (a.k.a. C17orf31, EST1A, SMG-6, hSMG5/7a)
  Cloning method: Unknown
Terms and licenses: Academic/Nonprofit Terms; Industry Terms: Not Available to Industry
Depositor comments: Plasmids from this collection were made available to the research community and donated after the lab closed. Please note that the sequence provided by the depositing laboratory may be theoretical/predicted or based on Sanger sequencing results. There may be discrepancies between sequencing results obtained by Addgene and the depositor sequence. If an Addgene verified sequence is not available, please contact before placing your order to request that our lab fully sequence the plasmid.
How to cite: pCIneo-V5-SBP-HsSmg6-del42-58-del136-152-siRNAres_K was a gift from Elisa Izaurralde (Addgene plasmid # 146748 ; http://n2t.net/addgene:146748 ; RRID:Addgene_146748)
