[The description below was written by a language model from this plasmid's Addgene catalogue record and pLannotate feature annotations shown in this document.]
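Description:
pCIneo-V5-SBP-HsSmg6-del42-58-del136-152-siRNAres_K is a 9.8 kb mammalian expression plasmid built on the pCI-neo backbone. It is propagated in E. coli through a high-copy ColE1/pUC-type origin with ampicillin selection (AmpR under its own bla promoter), and it also carries an f1 origin for single-stranded DNA production. For selection in mammalian cells, an SV40 enhancer/early promoter drives a neomycin phosphotransferase gene followed by a synthetic poly(A) signal. This allows G418 selection of stable transfectants.

The expression cassette uses the CMV immediate-early enhancer and promoter followed by the chimeric β-globin/immunoglobulin intron, which generally improves expression of the spliced transcript. The cassette ends at an SV40 poly(A) signal. A T7 promoter upstream of the coding region, and a T3 promoter fragment downstream, are standard backbone elements that can support in vitro transcription or serve as sequencing primer sites. The open reading frame encodes human SMG6, the endonuclease of the nonsense-mediated mRNA decay (NMD) pathway, with an N-terminal V5 epitope tag and a streptavidin-binding peptide. These tags permit immunodetection and streptavidin-based pull-down.

As the name indicates, this version lacks residues 42–58 and 136–152 and is siRNA-resistant. Judging from the associated publication title, these deletions appear to correspond to the two conserved exon junction complex-binding motifs, although the record does not say so explicitly. The depositor also notes two silent changes (T594C, A699G) and two amino acid substitutions (R291P, N341T) relative to the NCBI reference. The construct suits complementation and interaction assays in cells depleted of endogenous SMG6. The deposited sequence may be theoretical rather than fully verified.
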