Features (pLannotate 1.2.2; 21 found; start..end, strand, type, name):
    140..517     +  enhancer       CMV enhancer: human cytomegalovirus immediate early enhancer
    518..729     +  promoter       CMV promoter: human cytomegalovirus (CMV) immediate early promoter
    890..1022    +  intron         chimeric intron: chimera between introns from human β-globin and immunoglobulin heavy chain genes
   1067..1085    +  promoter       T7 promoter: promoter for bacteriophage T7 RNA polymerase
   1107..1148    +  CDS            V5 tag: epitope tag from simian virus 5
   1170..1283    +  CDS            SBP: streptavidin-binding peptide selected from a peptide library; binds streptavidin with nanomolar affinity (Keefe et al., 2001)
   1320..5474    +  CDS            SMG6: EST1A_HUMAN - Also known as C17orf31, EST1A, KIAA0732. Experimental evidence at protein level: Swiss-Prot protein existence level 1. Plays a role in nonsense-mediated mRNA decay (PubMed:18974281, PubMed:19060897, PubMed:20930030, PubMed:17053788). Is thought to provide a link to the mRNA degradation machinery as it has endonuclease activity required to initiate NMD, and to serve as an adapter for UPF1 to protein phosphatase 2A (PP2A), thereby triggering UPF1 dephosphorylation (PubMed:18974281, PubMed:19060897, PubMed:20930030, PubMed:17053788). Degrades single-stranded RNA (ssRNA), but not ssD
   5489..5506    -  promoter       T3 promoter (fragment): promoter for bacteriophage T3 RNA polymerase
   5524..5645    -  polyA_signal   SV40 poly(A) signal: SV40 polyadenylation signal
   5668..5736    -  CDS            large T antigen (fragment): large T antigen from SV40 (simian virus 40)
   5760..5827    +  CDS            lacZα (fragment): LacZα fragment of β-galactosidase; lacZ fragment
   5831..6259    +  rep_origin     f1 ori (sequence partly withheld): f1 bacteriophage origin of replication; arrow indicates direction of (+) strand synthesis
   6287..6338    -  misc_feature   bom (fragment): basis of mobility region from pBR322
   6403..6760    +  promoter       SV40 promoter: SV40 enhancer and early promoter
   6811..7602    +  CDS            neo: KKA2_KLEPN - Also known as kan, nptII. Experimental evidence at protein level: Swiss-Prot protein existence level 1. Resistance to kanamycin, neomycin, paromomycin, ribostamycin, butirosin and gentamicin B. From Klebsiella pneumoniae.
   7669..7717    +  polyA_signal   poly(A) signal: synthetic polyadenylation signal
   7737..7791    -  misc_feature   bom (fragment): basis of mobility region from pBR322
   7893..7928    -  CDS            rop (fragment): Rop protein, which maintains plasmids at low copy number; rop
   8023..8127    +  promoter       AmpR promoter: bla
   8128..8988    +  CDS            AmpR: β-lactamase; bla; confers resistance to ampicillin, carbenicillin, and related antibiotics
   9159..9747    +  rep_origin     ori: high-copy-number ColE1/pMB1/pBR322/pUC origin of replication
>Addgene plasmid #146748 | pCIneo-V5-SBP-HsSmg6-del42-58-del136-152-siRNAres_K | depositor full sequence | sequence record 289194 | Full Sequence
TCAATATTGGCCATTAGCCATATTATTCATTGGTTATATAGCATAAATCAATATTGGCTATTGGCCATTG
CATACGTTGTATCTATATCATAATATGTACATTTATATTGGCTCATGTCCAATATGACCGCCATGTTGGC
ATTGATTATTGACTAGTTATTAATAGTAATCAATTACGGGGTCATTAGTTCATAGCCCATATATGGAGTT
CCGCGTTACATAACTTACGGTAAATGGCCCGCCTGGCTGACCGCCCAACGACCCCCGCCCATTGACGTCA
ATAATGACGTATGTTCCCATAGTAACGCCAATAGGGACTTTCCATTGACGTCAATGGGTGGAGTATTTAC
GGTAAACTGCCCACTTGGCAGTACATCAAGTGTATCATATGCCAAGTCCGCCCCCTATTGACGTCAATGA
CGGTAAATGGCCCGCCTGGCATTATGCCCAGTACATGACCTTACGGGACTTTCCTACTTGGCAGTACATC
TACGTATTAGTCATCGCTATTACCATGGTGATGCGGTTTTGGCAGTACACCAATGGGCGTGGATAGCGGT
TTGACTCACGGGGATTTCCAAGTCTCCACCCCATTGACGTCAATGGGAGTTTGTTTTGGCACCAAAATCA
ACGGGACTTTCCAAAATGTCGTAACAACTGCGATCGCCCGCCCCGTTGACGCAAATGGGCGGTAGGCGTG
TACGGTGGGAGGTCTATATAAGCAGAGCTCGTTTAGTGAACCGTCAGATCACTAGAAGCTTTATTGCGGT
AGTTTATCACAGTTAAATTGCTAACGCAGTCAGTGCTTCTGACACAACAGTCTCGAACTTAAGCTGCAGT
GACTCTCTTAAGGTAGCCTTGCAGAAGTTGGTCGTGAGGCACTGGGCAGGTAAGTATCAAGGTTACAAGA
CAGGTTTAAGGAGACCAATAGAAACTGGGCTTGTCGAGACAGAGAAGACTCTTGCGTTTCTGATAGGCAC
CTATTGGTCTTACTGACATCCACTTTGCCTTTCTCTCCACAGGTGTCCACTCCCAGTTCAATTACAGCTC
TTAAGGCTAGAGTACTTAATACGACTCACTATAGGCTAGCAATTGCGGCCACCATGGGTAAGCCTATCCC
TAACCCTCTCCTCGGTCTCGATTCTACGCCCGGAAGCGGTAGCGGTACCATGGACGAGAAGACCACCGGC
TGGGGGGGCGGCCACGTGGTGGAGGGCCTGGCCGGCGAGCTGGAGCAGCTGCGGGCCAGGCTGGAGCACC
ACCCTCAGGGCCAGCGGGAGCCCTCCGGCGGCTGCAAGCCCCTCGAGAATTCACGCGTGATGGCGGAAGG
GCTGGAGCGTGTGCGGATCTCCGCGTCGGAGCTGCGCGGGATCCTGGCTACTCTGGCCCCGCAGGCCGGG
AGCAGAGAAAACATGAAGGAATTAAAGGAGGCCAGGCCGCGCCTAAGGAACAAGCCCAAAATCAAGGAAC
CCCCTGGGAGTGAGGAATTCAAAGATGAAATTGTTAATGACCGAGATTGCTCTGCTGTTGAAAATGGTAC
ACAGCCCGTTAAAGATGTCTGCAAGGAACTGAACAACCAAGAGCAGAATGGTCCTATAGACCCAGAAAAT
AATCGGGGACAAGAATCCTTTCCTAGGACTGCTGGACAAGAGGATCGTAGTCTAAAAATTATCCAGACTG
TTAGCAAAGAATCCGCCAGTCGGGTGGAGGAGGAAGAAGTCCTCAACCAGGTAGAACAACTGAGAGTAGA
GGAAGATGAGTGTAGGGGAAATGTTGCGAAGGAGGAAGTTGCGAATAAACCAGACAGGGCCGAGATAGAA
AAGAGCCCAGGTGGTGGGAGAGTAGGGGCTGCAAAAGGAGAAAAAGGAAAGAGGATGGGAAAAGGGGAGG
GGGTGAGGGAAACCCACGACGACCCGGCCCGCGGGAGGCCGGGCTCCGCAAAGCGCTACTCCCGCTCAGA
CAAACGAAGGAATCGCTACCGCACGCGCAGCACCAGCTCAGCTGGCAGCAACAACAGCGCTGAGGGAGCT
GGCCTGACGGATAATGGATGTCGCCGCCGCCGACAGGATAGGACCAAGGAGAGGCCACCACTGAAGAAGC
AAGTGTCTGTGTCCTCAACCGATTCCTTAGACGAGGACAGAATTGATGAGCCTGATGGATTAGGACCCAG
GAGAAGTTCAGAAAGGAAGAGACATTTAGAAAGAAACTGGTCTGGCCGTGGGGAGGGTGAGCAGAAAACC
AGTGCTAAAGAATATCGAGGCACTCTTCGTGTCACTTTCGATGCAGAAGCCATGAACAAAGAGTCTCCCA
TGGTGAGGTCAGCCAGGGATGATATGGATAGAGGAAAGCCTGACAAAGGCTTGAGCAGTGGGGGCAAAGG
CTCTGAGAAGCAGGAGTCCAAAAACCCGAAACAAGAACTTCGGGGTCGTGGTCGTGGCATTCTGATTTTG
CCTGCCCATACCACCCTATCTGTCAATTCAGCAGGTTCTCCAGAGTCCGCGCCTTTGGGACCTCGGCTTT
TGTTTGGATCTGGTAGTAAGGGATCTCGGAGTTGGGGCCGTGGAGGCACCACACGCCGATTGTGGGACCC
AAACAATCCTGATCAGAAACCTGCTCTAAAGACTCAGACGCCCCAGCTACATTTCTTGGACACTGATGAT
GAAGTCAGCCCTACATCTTGGGGTGACTCACGCCAGGCTCAGGCATCTTACTATAAGTTTCAAAACTCTG
ACAACCCCTATTATTACCCCCGGACACCAGGCCCTGCCTCCCAGTATCCCTATACGGGCTATAACCCTCT
ACAGTACCCAGTGGGCCCTACGAATGGTGTGTACCCAGGGCCTTACTACCCAGGCTACCCGACTCCGTCA
GGACAGTATGTGTGTAGCCCTCTACCTACCAGCACCATGAGTCCCGAGGAGGTAGAGCAGCACATGAGGA
ACCTGCAGCAACAGGAGCTGCACAGGCTTCTCCGGGTGGCTGACAACCAGGAACTGCAGCTCAGCAACCT
GCTCTCCAGGGACCGCATCAGTCCGGAGGGCCTGGAGAAGATGGCGCAACTCAGAGCTGAACTGCTGCAG
CTATATGAGCGCTGTATTCTATTAGATATTGAGTTCTCTGATAATCAGAATGTGGATCAGATCCTGTGGA
AGAATGCTTTCTATCAGGTGATTGAGAAGTTCAGGCAACTTGTCAAGGATCCGAATGTTGAGAACCCAGA
ACAGATTCGGAACAGACTTTTGGAGCTCTTGGATGAGGGTAGTGACTTCTTTGATAGTTTGCTTCAGAAG
CTGCAGGTTACTTACAAGTTCAAACTGGAAGACTACATGGATGGTCTTGCCATTCGCAGCAAGCCATTAC
GCAAGACAGTAAAATATGCCTTGATCAGTGCCCAGCGATGCATGATATGCCAAGGAGATATTGCTAGGTA
CCGGGAGCAGGCAAGCGACACGGCAAACTATGGGAAAGCACGCAGTTGGTACCTGAAGGCCCAGCACATT
GCTCCCAAGAATGGGCGCCCCTATAACCAGTTGGCTTTGCTGGCAGTGTATACGAGGAGGAAGCTTGACG
CTGTCTATTACTATATGCGCAGTTTAGCTGCCAGCAACCCTATCCTGACTGCCAAGGAGAGTCTCATGAG
CTTGTTTGAAGAGACCAAGCGGAAGGCAGAACAGATGGAAAAGAAGCAACATGAGGAATTTGACCTGAGC
CCTGACCAGTGGCGGAAAGGAAAGAAGTCTACTTTCCGGCATGTTGGAGATGACACCACTCGCCTGGAGA
TCTGGATTCATCCATCCCATCCACGGTCTTCCCAGGGCACTGAGTCTGGGAAGGATTCTGAGCAAGAGAA
TGGGCTGGGCAGCCTGAGTCCCAGTGATCTGAACAAAAGGTTCATCCTCAGTTTTCTCCATGCCCATGGG
AAGCTGTTTACCCGGATTGGGATGGAGACATTCCCTGCAGTGGCTGAGAAGGTCCTCAAGGAGTTCCAGG
TGTTACTGCAGCACAGCCCCTCTCCCATTGGAAGTACCCGCATGCTGCAGCTTATGACCATCAATATGTT
TGCAGTACACAACTCCCAGCTGAAAGACTGCTTCTCGGAGGAGTGCCGCTCTGTGATCCAGGAACAAGCC
GCAGCTCTGGGCTTGGCCATGTTTTCTCTACTGGTCCGCCGCTGCACCTGCTTACTTAAGGAGTCCGCCA
AAGCTCAGCTGTCCTCTCCTGAGGACCAGGATGACCAAGACGACATCAAGGTGTCTTCCTTTGTCCCGGA
CCTGAAGGAGCTGCTCCCCAGTGTCAAAGTCTGGTCAGATTGGATGCTCGGCTACCCGGACACCTGGAAT
CCTCCTCCCACATCCCTGGATCTGCCCTCGCATGTTGCTGTGGATGTATGGTCGACGCTGGCTGATTTCT
GTAACATACTGACTGCAGTGAATCAGTCTGAGGTGCCACTGTACAAGGACCCGGATGATGACCTCACCCT
TCTTATCCTGGAAGAGGATCGGCTTCTCTCGGGCTTTGTCCCCTTGCTGGCTGCCCCTCAGGACCCCTGC
TACGTGGAGAAAACCTCGGATAAGGTTATTGCAGCTGACTGCAAAAGGGTCACAGTGCTGAAGTATTTTC
TGGAAGCCCTTTGTGGACAAGAAGAGCCTCTGCTGGCATTCAAGGGTGGAAAGTATGTGTCAGTGGCACC
CGTCCCAGACACCATGGGAAAGGAAATGGGAAGCCAAGAGGGAACACGACTGGAAGATGAGGAGGAGGAT
GTGGTGATTGAAGACTTTGAGGAAGATTCAGAGGCTGAAGGCAGCGGAGGCGAGGATGACATCAGGGAGC
TTCGGGCCAAGAAGCTGGCTCTGGCCAGGAAGATAGCTGAGCAGCAGCGTCGCCAGGAAAAGATCCAGGC
TGTCCTGGAGGACCACAGTCAGATGAGGCAGATGGAGCTCGAAATCAGACCTTTGTTCCTCGTACCAGAC
ACCAACGGCTTCATTGACCACCTGGCCAGTCTGGCGCGGCTGCTGGAGAGCAGGAAGTACATCCTGGTGG
TGCCCCTCATCGTGATCAATGAGCTGGACGGCCTGGCCAAGGGGCAGGAGACAGACCACCGGGCTGGGGG
CTACGCCCGTGTGGTACAAGAGAAGGCCCGCAAGTCCATCGAGTTCCTCGAGCAGCGATTCGAGAGTCGG
GACTCTTGCCTGCGAGCCCTGACCAGCCGTGGCAATGAACTCGAATCCATCGCCTTCCGCAGTGAGGACA
TCACTGGCCAGCTGGGTAACAACGATGATCTCATCCTGTCCTGCTGCCTCCACTACTGCAAAGACAAGGC
TAAGGACTTCATGCCCGCCAGCAAAGAGGAGCCAATCCGGCTACTGCGGGAGGTGGTGCTGTTGACGGAT
GACCGGAACCTGCGTGTGAAGGCGCTCACAAGGAATGTTCCTGTACGGGACATCCCAGCCTTCCTCACGT
GGGCCCAGGTGGGCTGAGCGGCCGCTTCCCTTTAGTGAGGGTTAATGCTTCGAGCAGACATGATAAGATA
CATTGATGAGTTTGGACAAACCACAACTAGAATGCAGTGAAAAAAATGCTTTATTTGTGAAATTTGTGAT
GCTATTGCTTTATTTGTAACCATTATAAGCTGCAATAAACAAGTTAACAACAACAATTGCATTCATTTTA
TGTTTCAGGTTCAGGGGGAGATGTGGGAGGTTTTTTAAAGCAAGTAAAACCTCTACAAATGTGGTAAAAT
CCGATAAGGATCGATCCGGGCTGGCGTAATAGCGAAGAGGCCCGCACCGATCGCCCTTCCCAACAGTTGC
GCAGCCTGAATGGCGAATGG
[124 nt withheld, positions 5831-5954]
C
[91 nt withheld, positions 5956-6046]
A
[49 nt withheld, positions 6048-6096]
CCTTTGACGTTGGAGTCCACGTTCTTT
[37 nt withheld, positions 6124-6160]
ACCCTATCTCGGTCTATTCTTTTGATTTATAAGGGATTTTGCCGATTTCGGCCTATTGGTTAAAAAATGA
GCTGATTTAACAAAAATTTAACGCGAATTTTAACAAAATATTAACGCTTACAATTTCCTGATGCGGTATT
TTCTCCTTACGCATCTGTGCGGTATTTCACACCGCATACGCGGATCTGCGCAGCACCATGGCCTGAAATA
ACCTCTGAAAGAGGAACTTGGTTAGGTACCTTCTGAGGCGGAAAGAACCAGCTGTGGAATGTGTGTCAGT
TAGGGTGTGGAAAGTCCCCAGGCTCCCCAGCAGGCAGAAGTATGCAAAGCATGCATCTCAATTAGTCAGC
AACCAGGTGTGGAAAGTCCCCAGGCTCCCCAGCAGGCAGAAGTATGCAAAGCATGCATCTCAATTAGTCA
GCAACCATAGTCCCGCCCCTAACTCCGCCCATCCCGCCCCTAACTCCGCCCAGTTCCGCCCATTCTCCGC
CCCATGGCTGACTAATTTTTTTTATTTATGCAGAGGCCGAGGCCGCCTCGGCCTCTGAGCTATTCCAGAA
GTAGTGAGGAGGCTTTTTTGGAGGCCTAGGCTTTTGCAAAAAGCTTGATTCTTCTGACACAACAGTCTCG
AACTTAAGGCTAGAGCCACCATGATTGAACAAGATGGATTGCACGCAGGTTCTCCGGCCGCTTGGGTGGA
GAGGCTATTCGGCTATGACTGGGCACAACAGACAATCGGCTGCTCTGATGCCGCCGTGTTCCGGCTGTCA
GCGCAGGGGCGCCCGGTTCTTTTTGTCAAGACCGACCTGTCCGGTGCCCTGAATGAACTGCAGGACGAGG
CAGCGCGGCTATCGTGGCTGGCCACGACGGGCGTTCCTTGCGCAGCTGTGCTCGACGTTGTCACTGAAGC
GGGAAGGGACTGGCTGCTATTGGGCGAAGTGCCGGGGCAGGATCTCCTGTCATCTCACCTTGCTCCTGCC
GAGAAAGTATCCATCATGGCTGATGCAATGCGGCGGCTGCATACGCTTGATCCGGCTACCTGCCCATTCG
ACCACCAAGCGAAACATCGCATCGAGCGAGCACGTACTCGGATGGAAGCCGGTCTTGTCGATCAGGATGA
TCTGGACGAAGAGCATCAGGGGCTCGCGCCAGCCGAACTGTTCGCCAGGCTCAAGGCGCGCATGCCCGAC
GGCGAGGATCTCGTCGTGACCCATGGCGATGCCTGCTTGCCGAATATCATGGTGGAAAATGGCCGCTTTT
CTGGATTCATCGACTGTGGCCGGCTGGGTGTGGCGGACCGCTATCAGGACATAGCGTTGGCTACCCGTGA
TATTGCTGAAGAGCTTGGCGGCGAATGGGCTGACCGCTTCCTCGTGCTTTACGGTATCGCCGCTCCCGAT
TCGCAGCGCATCGCCTTCTATCGCCTTCTTGACGAGTTCTTCTGAGCGGGACTCTGGGGTTCGAAATGAC
CGACCAAGCGACGCCCAACCTGCCATCACGATGGCCGCAATAAAATATCTTTATTTTCATTACATCTGTG
TGTTGGTTTTTTGTGTGAATCGATAGCGATAAGGATCCGCGTATGGTGCACTCTCAGTACAATCTGCTCT
GATGCCGCATAGTTAAGCCAGCCCCGACACCCGCCAACACCCGCTGACGCGCCCTGACGGGCTTGTCTGC
TCCCGGCATCCGCTTACAGACAAGCTGTGACCGTCTCCGGGAGCTGCATGTGTCAGAGGTTTTCACCGTC
ATCACCGAAACGCGCGAGACGAAAGGGCCTCGTGATACGCCTATTTTTATAGGTTAATGTCATGATAATA
ATGGTTTCTTAGACGTCAGGTGGCACTTTTCGGGGAAATGTGCGCGGAACCCCTATTTGTTTATTTTTCT
AAATACATTCAAATATGTATCCGCTCATGAGACAATAACCCTGATAAATGCTTCAATAATATTGAAAAAG
GAAGAGTATGAGTATTCAACATTTCCGTGTCGCCCTTATTCCCTTTTTTGCGGCATTTTGCCTTCCTGTT
TTTGCTCACCCAGAAACGCTGGTGAAAGTAAAAGATGCTGAAGATCAGTTGGGTGCACGAGTGGGTTACA
TCGAACTGGATCTCAACAGCGGTAAGATCCTTGAGAGTTTTCGCCCCGAAGAACGTTTTCCAATGATGAG
CACTTTTAAAGTTCTGCTATGTGGCGCGGTATTATCCCGTATTGACGCCGGGCAAGAGCAACTCGGTCGC
CGCATACACTATTCTCAGAATGACTTGGTTGAGTACTCACCAGTCACAGAAAAGCATCTTACGGATGGCA
TGACAGTAAGAGAATTATGCAGTGCTGCCATAACCATGAGTGATAACACTGCGGCCAACTTACTTCTGAC
AACGATCGGAGGACCGAAGGAGCTAACCGCTTTTTTGCACAACATGGGGGATCATGTAACTCGCCTTGAT
CGTTGGGAACCGGAGCTGAATGAAGCCATACCAAACGACGAGCGTGACACCACGATGCCTGTAGCAATGG
CAACAACGTTGCGCAAACTATTAACTGGCGAACTACTTACTCTAGCTTCCCGGCAACAATTAATAGACTG
GATGGAGGCGGATAAAGTTGCAGGACCACTTCTGCGCTCGGCCCTTCCGGCTGGCTGGTTTATTGCTGAT
AAATCTGGAGCCGGTGAGCGTGGGTCTCGCGGTATCATTGCAGCACTGGGGCCAGATGGTAAGCCCTCCC
GTATCGTAGTTATCTACACGACGGGGAGTCAGGCAACTATGGATGAACGAAATAGACAGATCGCTGAGAT
AGGTGCCTCACTGATTAAGCATTGGTAACTGTCAGACCAAGTTTACTCATATATACTTTAGATTGATTTA
AAACTTCATTTTTAATTTAAAAGGATCTAGGTGAAGATCCTTTTTGATAATCTCATGACCAAAATCCCTT
AACGTGAGTTTTCGTTCCACTGAGCGTCAGACCCCGTAGAAAAGATCAAAGGATCTTCTTGAGATCCTTT
TTTTCTGCGCGTAATCTGCTGCTTGCAAACAAAAAAACCACCGCTACCAGCGGTGGTTTGTTTGCCGGAT
CAAGAGCTACCAACTCTTTTTCCGAAGGTAACTGGCTTCAGCAGAGCGCAGATACCAAATACTGTTCTTC
TAGTGTAGCCGTAGTTAGGCCACCACTTCAAGAACTCTGTAGCACCGCCTACATACCTCGCTCTGCTAAT
CCTGTTACCAGTGGCTGCTGCCAGTGGCGATAAGTCGTGTCTTACCGGGTTGGACTCAAGACGATAGTTA
CCGGATAAGGCGCAGCGGTCGGGCTGAACGGGGGGTTCGTGCACACAGCCCAGCTTGGAGCGAACGACCT
ACACCGAACTGAGATACCTACAGCGTGAGCTATGAGAAAGCGCCACGCTTCCCGAAGGGAGAAAGGCGGA
CAGGTATCCGGTAAGCGGCAGGGTCGGAACAGGAGAGCGCACGAGGGAGCTTCCAGGGGGAAACGCCTGG
TATCTTTATAGTCCTGTCGGGTTTCGCCACCTCTGACTTGAGCGTCGATTTTTGTGATGCTCGTCAGGGG
GGCGGAGCCTATGGAAAAACGCCAGCAACGCGGCCTTTTTACGGTTCCTGGCCTTTTGCTGGCCTTTTGC
TCACATGGCTCGACAGATCT
